Addgene plasmid #114313: RIX-F2Oct4F3-GFP
Purpose: Tissue-specific expression of the GFP living color under the control of the Oct4 promoter
Depositing lab: Patrick Salmon. Depositing organization: University of Geneva.
Backbone
  Vector backbone: RIX
  Vector type: Lentiviral
  Selectable markers: GFP
Growth in bacteria
  Bacterial resistance: Ampicillin, 100 μg/mL
  Growth temperature: 37°C
  Growth strain: NEB Stable
  Copy number: High Copy
Gene/Insert
  Gene/Insert name: GFP
  Species: M. musculus (mouse)
  Cloning method: Restriction Enzyme; 5′ cloning site unknown (unknown if destroyed)
Terms and licenses: Academic/Nonprofit Terms; Industry Terms: Not Available to Industry
How to cite: RIX-F2Oct4F3-GFP was a gift from Patrick Salmon (Addgene plasmid # 114313 ; http://n2t.net/addgene:114313 ; RRID:Addgene_114313)
