[The description below was written by a language model from this plasmid's Addgene catalogue record and pLannotate feature annotations shown in this document.]
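Description:
RIX-F2Oct4F3-GFP is an HIV-1-derived lentiviral transfer plasmid built on the RIX backbone and intended to report Oct4 promoter activity through GFP fluorescence in transduced cells. It is maintained in E. coli as a high-copy plasmid through a ColE1/pUC-type origin with ampicillin resistance (AmpR). The pBluescript-like bacterial portion also carries an f1 origin, lac promoter/lacZα remnants and flanking T3 and T7 promoters. No drug selection marker for mammalian cells is recorded; GFP itself is listed as the selectable marker.

The viral genome is transcribed in packaging cells from an RSV enhancer/promoter fused to a truncated 5' LTR, an arrangement typical of Tat-independent, third-generation designs. Downstream lie the Ψ packaging signal with a gag fragment, the Rev response element for Rev-dependent nuclear export, and a cPPT/CTS element that aids nuclear import of the reverse-transcribed genome. EGFP follows, then a WPRE to enhance transcript expression, and a truncated 3' LTR containing a loxP site. Because the 3' LTR U3 region is copied to both ends of the provirus during reverse transcription, this loxP would be duplicated and could allow Cre-mediated excision of the integrated cassette. An SV40 poly(A) signal and SV40 origin sit beyond the 3' LTR.

The Oct4 promoter is not annotated in either feature table. There are unannotated stretches of roughly 3.3 kb upstream of the cPPT and about 1.3 kb between the MCS fragment and EGFP, and the promoter presumably lies in the latter, but the record does not confirm this or explain the "F2" and "F3" elements in the name. The mouse species entry probably refers to the promoter's origin. The depositor and sequenced records differ by only a few bases and share the same architecture.
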