Features (pLannotate 1.2.2; 26 found; start..end, strand, type, name):
      8..229     +  promoter       RSV promoter: Rous sarcoma virus enhancer/promoter
    236..416     +  LTR            5' LTR (truncated): truncated 5' long terminal repeat (LTR) from HIV-1
    460..585     +  misc_feature   HIV-1 Ψ: packaging signal of human immunodeficiency virus type 1
    569..932     +  CDS            HIV-1 gag (fragment): gag protein from human immunodeficiency virus 1; gag
   1027..1363    +  ncRNA          RRE: Accession: RF00036 - HIV Rev response element
   1688..1788    +  CDS            Rev (fragment): human immunodeficiency virus 1 (HIV-1) Rev protein; rev; enhances nuclear export of unspliced and incompletely spliced viral mRNAs
   5133..5250    +  misc_feature   cPPT/CTS: central polypurine tract and central termination sequence of HIV-1
   5268..5325    -  misc_feature   MCS (fragment): pBluescript multiple cloning site
   6624..7343    +  CDS            EGFP: the original enhanced GFP (Yang et al., 1996) mammalian codon-optimized
   7359..7947    +  misc_feature   WPRE: woodchuck hepatitis virus posttranscriptional regulatory element
   7964..8080    +  CDS            nef (fragment): NEF_HV1LA - Experimental evidence at protein level: Swiss-Prot protein existence level 1. Extracellular Nef protein targets CD4(+) T-lymphocytes for apoptosis by interacting with CXCR4 surface receptors. From Human immunodeficiency virus type 1 group M subtype B (isolate Lai) (HIV-1).
   8327..8360    +  protein_bind   loxP: Cre-mediated recombination occurs in the 8-bp core sequence (GCATACAT). Cre recombinase
   8380..8560    +  LTR            5' LTR (truncated): truncated 5' long terminal repeat (LTR) from HIV-1
   8612..8733    +  polyA_signal   SV40 poly(A) signal: SV40 polyadenylation signal
   8752..8887    +  rep_origin     SV40 ori: SV40 origin of replication
   8920..8938    -  promoter       T7 promoter: promoter for bacteriophage T7 RNA polymerase
   8946..9101    +  CDS            lacZα (fragment): LacZα fragment of β-galactosidase; lacZ fragment
   9109..9564    +  rep_origin     f1 ori (sequence partly withheld): f1 bacteriophage origin of replication; arrow indicates direction of (+) strand synthesis
   9593..9697    +  promoter       AmpR promoter: bla
   9698..10558   +  CDS            AmpR: β-lactamase; bla; confers resistance to ampicillin, carbenicillin, and related antibiotics
  10729..11317   +  rep_origin     ori: high-copy-number ColE1/pMB1/pBR322/pUC origin of replication
  11500..11592   +  CDS            lacI (fragment): lac repressor; lacI; The lac repressor binds to the lac operator to inhibit transcription in E. coli. This inhibition can be relieved by adding lactose or isopropyl-β-D-thiogalactopyranoside (IPTG).
  11605..11626   +  protein_bind   CAP binding site: CAP binding activates transcription in the presence of cAMP. E. coli catabolite activator protein
  11641..11671   +  promoter       lac promoter: promoter for the E. coli lac operon
  11675..11697   +  protein_bind   lac operator (fragment): The lac repressor binds to the lac operator to inhibit transcription in E. coli. This inhibition can be relieved by adding lactose or isopropyl-β-D-thiogalactopyranoside (IPTG). lac repressor encoded by lacI
  11740..11758   +  promoter       T3 promoter: promoter for bacteriophage T3 RNA polymerase
>Addgene plasmid #114313 | RIX-F2Oct4F3-GFP | depositor full sequence | sequence record 215804 | Full Sequence
AGCTTAATGTAGTCTTATGCAATACTCTTGTAGTCTTGCAACATGGTAACGATGAGTTAGCAACATGCCT
TACAAGGAGAGAAAAAGCACCGTGCATGCCGATTGGTGGAAGTAAGGTGGTACGATCGTGCCTTATTAGG
AAGGCAACAGACGGGTCTGACATGGATTGGACGAACCACTGAATTGCCGCATTGCAGAGATATTGTATTT
AAGTGCCTAGCTCGATACAATAAACGGGTCTCTCTGGTTAGACCAGATCTGAGCCTGGGAGCTCTCTGGC
TAACTAGGGAACCCACTGCTTAAGCCTCAATAAAGCTTGCCTTGAGTGCTTCAAGTAGTGTGTGCCCGTC
TGTTGTGTGACTCTGGTAACTAGAGATCCCTCAGACCCTTTTAGTCAGTGTGGAAAATCTCTAGCAGTGG
CGCCCGAACAGGGACCTGAAAGCGAAAGGGAAACCAGAGCTCTCTCGACGCAGGACTCGGCTTGCTGAAG
CGCGCACGGCAAGAGGCGAGGGGCGGCGACTGGTGAGTACGCCAAAAATTTTGACTAGCGGAGGCTAGAA
GGAGAGAGATGGGTGCGAGAGCGTCAGTATTAAGCGGGGGAGAATTAGATCGCGATGGGAAAAAATTCGG
TTAAGGCCAGGGGGAAAGAAAAAATATAAATTAAAACATATAGTATGGGCAAGCAGGGAGCTAGAACGAT
TCGCAGTTAATCCTGGCCTGTTAGAAACATCAGAAGGCTGTAGACAAATACTGGGACAGCTACAACCATC
CCTTCAGACAGGATCAGAAGAACTTAGATCATTATATAATACAGTAGCAACCCTCTATTGTGTGCATCAA
AGGATAGAGATAAAAGACACCAAGGAAGCTTTAGACAAGATAGAGGAAGAGCAAAACAAAAGTAAGACCA
CCGCACAGCAAGCGGCCGCTGATCTTCAGACCTGGAGGAGGAGATATGAGGGACAATTGGAGAAGTGAAT
TATATAAATATAAAGTAGTAAAAATTGAACCATTAGGAGTAGCACCCACCAAGGCAAAGAGAAGAGTGGT
GCAGAGAGAAAAAAGAGCAGTGGGAATAGGAGCTTTGTTCCTTGGGTTCTTGGGAGCAGCAGGAAGCACT
ATGGGCGCAGCCTCAATGACGCTGACGGTACAGGCCAGACAATTATTGTCTGGTATAGTGCAGCAGCAGA
ACAATTTGCTGAGGGCTATTGAGGCGCAACAGCATCTGTTGCAACTCACAGTCTGGGGCATCAAGCAGCT
CCAGGCAAGAATCCTGGCTGTGGAAAGATACCTAAAGGATCAACAGCTCCTGGGGATTTGGGGTTGCTCT
GGAAAACTCATTTGCACCACTGCTGTGCCTTGGAATGCTAGTTGGAGTAATAAATCTCTGGAACAGATTT
GGAATCACACGACCTGGATGGAGTGGGACAGAGAAATTAACAATTACACAAGCTTAATACACTCCTTAAT
TGAAGAATCGCAAAACCAGCAAGAAAAGAATGAACAAGAATTATTGGAATTAGATAAATGGGCAAGTTTG
TGGAATTGGTTTAACATAACAAATTGGCTGTGGTATATAAAATTATTCATAATGATAGTAGGAGGCTTGG
TAGGTTTAAGAATAGTTTTTGCTGTACTTTCTATAGTGAATAGAGTTAGGCAGGGATATTCACCATTATC
GTTTCAGACCCACCTCCCAACCCCGAGGGGACCCGACAGGCCCGAAGGAATAGAAGAAGAAGGTGGAGAG
AGAGACAGAGACAGATCCATTCGATTAGTGAACGGATCTCGACGGTATCGGTTGATCCCATTACTGGCCT
GGTGCTTAGTTATCTTTGCAAGAGAATAGCCCTCAGAGTGCCTGTCTGCAAGGGATGGTGTTTGTCTGTC
TGCTCCTACACCATGCTCTGAACGAAGGCCCCAGGGTGAATCACACAGCCTCAAAAAGCCCAGAGCACCC
CACAGTGTACATAGCCAGGACAGAGTTCTGAGCCTGGGCCCAGCCCGCCTGAGCTGTTGGCTAGGGTCAG
TGGCTCTAGGTGCCCTGGGGGGCGGGGGTGTCTCTTGATGGTAGTCTTCATCAGGTAGAGATGGAACCTT
TCTCTATAAAACAAGCTGCCCTTGAACTCCTGATAATTCTCCTGCCTCAGCTTCATCGACTTCACCAAAT
TCACCCTGAGACTTTGAAAAAAAAATTGCGTTTTATTTTAAGGGTGTGTATGTACCTACACACAGCTACA
CATAGCACATGTGTGGAAGTCCCCTCCTTCTACCACATGGGTCCAAGTCATCCCCCAGGGTGGCTGAGGG
GCCATCTCTCTGGCCCTCTCCATGAATCTTCCGTTTCCTCCACTCTGTCATGCTCACCTCCCAATTTCTA
TACATTCATTGTGGAACAGTGCCATAGGTTAGTTGGAAGACCTAAATAAAGGCAGCGACTTGGAAGCCGC
CAAGTTCACAAAGCTTCCTCAATAGCAGATTAAGGAAGGGCTAGGACGAGAGGGACCCCTCCCCAACCAT
CTTCTCTGCCCCCAGGGCAGAGCTATCATGCACCTTTGTTATGCATCTGCCGTCTGCCCAGAACTCTCAA
CCTCCCTGGGGGGAGGGGCAGGGTCGGGCTACAACCTCCCCACACCCAGTTCCTCCCAGGGCCAGCCTCT
AAGGCCTAGACAGCACTCTCCACCACAGTTCAAGTATGCCTGCAGCCCAGCAGTCCTGTCTGTATTCAAT
ACCAACCTTGTCTTATGGATTGTGATTTCTCTTTTGGTGACTCACTGGCCAGGACAAGAGACATATTCTG
AGTCCTTTAACTGCCTAGTGACTGGCTTTGCAACCAGGTTAGCCCTAAGCGTGCCTAGAGTATAATACAG
TCCTTAACAGCAACTTTGTCTGAAGTCCCAAGTCTTCTTAGAACTAGCTTGAAACAGATGTGCCCTAGCC
TGGTCCCGAGCTGTGAGCCTGGTGGCCCTGGAGATGGGACAGCAGACCTGTTGGCTCATCTGATCCAGTT
TCTTGCCTCCTGGGTCTTAGAAAATCATCAGACTAACTTTTGGGTTTGATTCAAGGGTTCCCTACATAGC
CTTAGATGGCTTGGAACTCACTCTGTAGACCAGGCTGGCCTTGAACTCACAGAGATCCACCAGCCTTTGC
TTCCTGAGTGCTAGGATTGAAAATATGTGCCACTCTGCCCCCTTTAAGAGTCACTTTGGGCCGGGTGCGG
TCCCAACTCATGGCTTTAATCCCAGCACTTGGGAGGCAGAGGCAGGTGGATTTCTGAGTTCCAGGCCAGC
CTGGTCTACAGAGTGAGTTCCAGGACAGCCAGGGCTTCACAGAGAAATCCTGTCTCGAAAAAAAAAAAAA
ATCTGTCACCCTCTTCTGGTGTCTGAAGTACTTACGTACAATAATAAATAAATCTTTTTAAAAAAAAAAA
AGAAAGAAAGAAAAACAAACAAAAAAGAGTCACCATGGTATCTTAAATACCCCAAATTTGAGCTAAAATT
CGTTAACTTGCCACAAACCACCTGTATTTTAGAACCAAGTCAAGATCTGTCTCGGAGTTCTGTCTGGAGA
ACCAAAGACAGCAGAGAAGCCCACACGTCCCCAGCCAGAGATGGTCCACCAGCATGAAAAGGTATCCTGG
GAAGCCAGATGCGGAATGCCACACCTATAATGCCTGCCCTTGGGCGTTGGAAGTGATAAGAACAAAGGTC
CAAGGCTAGGGGCTGGGAAAGAACTCAGCATTTGAGTGTACATTGCTCTTTCAGAGGACCCTTTTAAAAT
TCTGTTCCTAGCACCCATATTGGGTGGTTTACAGCTAGGAGAACAGAAATCTCTTGGCTGCTGTGGTCAT
CTGCAGTTACATGGACACACATATATACACATGATTTTCTTTTAAAGAGAATTTAAGGCCAGCCTTAAAC
ACAAGAGTCCTCCAGGCCAGCTTGAGCCAGCCTCAGCAGGAGACCTTGTCTAAAACAAAACAAACAAACA
ATAGGCGTTGACCCCCACAGCTTTCTTACTGTGAGTTCAGCCACCTCCTCACAGACTGGGTGATCAGTTA
AATGGACTCACGGAGGACACTAGACTAGAGCAGGGAAATCACTCGTGTTAGCATCCAGGCTGGGTCTCCC
TATGAAGCCATAGGGAGAAATGAGGAGTTTCAGCGACATGAGCTCAGTCAGGCCTGCCCCAGCCAGGAAC
AGCTTCCTTGCTGGTTAGCATCCCCCTCCCCCAACCCCAACCCCCAGCCGCCCTGGGACCAGCAACGTCT
CTTCCCAAATCCAGATGTTCTGGAAGGGAGGAGGTAGTTTCTCTGGCTGGCATAGATTCCTTAGCTAACT
GCATCTCCCTTTCCTTGTCTTGGTTTTCTTGCCTAATCAAAAAGACTTGCAGGGGGCAGGAGGGGGGGGG
GGGGTTGGAGGGGGAGACTTGAGGGGAGGCCTGAGAGGAACCTGAGGACAGCTCAGCAAGTAACCACACT
TGCTGAGCCTAACGACCATGGATTTGATCCCTGGGGTCCATTTCAAAGAAGCATTTGATCTCCAGAGGTT
CGATATTGATATTGCACTCAGATACACACACACACACAATACAATAAAAATTAAAAGAAAAAACAAAGAT
CTAGAAGCTGAAGGTAGGAATAGGTCACCAGCAGAACAGAAGGCTTGCGGAATGTGCCTGCTCCCTTTGA
AATAAATGAGTTCTATTTCTCCCTTTTTTTTTTTTTCTTTCTGAGACAGGGTTTCTCTGTGTAGCCCTGG
CTGTCCTGGAACTCACTCTGTAGACCAGGCTGGCCTTGAGCTCAGAAATCAGCCTGCCCTCTGCTTCCCA
AGTGCTGGGATTATAGGCATTCGCCACTACTGCCCGTTTCCTTTTTTCTTCTGAGACAAATTTACATGTA
GCAGAGGCTGCCCCTAAACTCTACGTAGCCAAGAAGGCCCTTGAACTTCTGATCCTCTTGCCTTCCCAGT
TCTGATGAGCAGTGTCCAAATGCCTTTTAGACTTGCAGAAATGGCTTCACCACTACACCCAAGGCTGCCC
CTGATAACCAGAACCCCACGACATCACTCATTCAAGATAACCAGCCACCTTGATCTGCCTTGTAGGTGGA
GAGTCTCCCCGCTAGGATCAACTTTTAAAAGAAAAGGGGGGATTGGGGGGTACAGTGCAGGGGAAAGAAT
AGTAGACATAATAGCAACAGACATACAAACTAAAGAATTACAAAAACAAATTACAAAAATTCAAAATTTT
ATCGATCACGAGACTAGCCTCGAGGTCGACGGTATCGATAAGCTTGATATCGAATTCCTGCAGCCCGGGG
GATCCTCAGACTGGGCCCAGAAAACCACTCTAGGGAAGTTCAGGGTAGGCTCTCTGCACCCCCTCCTCCT
AATCCCGTCTCCTTAGTGTCTTTCCGCCAGCACAGGAATGGGGGAGGGGTGGGTGACGAGGATGAACACC
GGAGTCCCTGGAGGAAGGGAAGCAGGGTATCTCCATCTGAGGCTCTGTCTTTGAGGAGAGGTGGAGAGCT
GGGGAAGTCTTGTGTGAGGGGATTGGGGCTCAGGAGGGGGTTGGGGAGCAGGAAGTTGTCCCCAGGGGAG
CCATCCTGGCCCATTCAAGGGTTGAGTACTTGTTTAGGGTTAGAGCTGCCCCCTCTGGGGACCAGGATTG
TCCAGCCAAGGCCATTGTCCTGCCCCCTTCCCCCAGTCCCTCCCAGGCCCCTTTGAACCTGAAGTCAGAT
ATTTCTTCTCTCTACCCACCTCCCACCCGTTGGGTTTCTCCACCCAGGAACTAGGCTGGAAGCCTGGGAT
GAGGAGGTGGGGGGAGGGAGAACTGAGAATCTTGAGGAAAGAGGCCCCGGCCTTAACTGTGAGGGGATGG
AGCCTGGGTGCAGGTCTTATGGGGGTTGGGGGGTGGTTAGTGTCTAATCTACCAACCTGGACAACACAAG
ATGGAATACTGTGCTCTGAAAACGCAGAGCCAGCACTTCTCTGGGGTCTCTGGGGACATATCTGGTTGGG
GCTCGGGGTCCCATGGTGTAGAGCCTCTAAACTCTGGAGGACTGGAGGTGCAATGGCTGTCTTGTCCTGG
CCTTGGACATGGGCTGAAATACTGGGTTCACCCATATCTAGGACTCTAGACGGGTGGGTAAGCAAGAACT
GAGGAGTGGCCCCAGAAATAATTGGCACACGAACATTCAATGGATGTTTTAGGCTCTCCAGAGGATGGCT
GAGTGGGCTGTAAGGACAGGCCGAGAGGGTGCAGTGCCAACAGGCTTTGTGGTGCGATGGGGCATCCGAG
CAACTGGTTTGTGAGGTGTCCGGTGACCCAAGGCAGGGGTGAGAGGACCTTGAAGGTTGAAAATGAAGGC
CTCCTGGGGTCCCGTCCTAAGGGTTGTCCTGTCCAGACGTCCCCAACCTCCGTCTGGAAGACACAGGCAG
ATAGCGCTCGCCTCAGTTTCTCCCACCCCCACAGCTCTGCTCCTCCACCCACCCAGGGGGCGGGGCCAGA
GGTCAAGGCTAGAGGGTGGGATTGGGGAGGGAGAGGTGAAACCGTCCCTAGGTGAGCCGTCTTTCCACCA
GGCCCCCGGCTCGGGGTGCCCACCTTCCCCACCGGTCGCCACCATGGTGAGCAAGGGCGAGGAGCTGTTC
ACCGGGGTGGTGCCCATCCTGGTCGAGCTGGACGGCGACGTAAACGGCCACAAGTTCAGCGTGTCCGGCG
AGGGCGAGGGCGATGCCACCTACGGCAAGCTGACCCTGAAGTTCATCTGCACCACCGGCAAGCTGCCCGT
GCCCTGGCCCACCCTCGTGACCACCCTGACCTACGGCGTGCAGTGCTTCAGCCGCTACCCCGACCACATG
AAGCAGCACGACTTCTTCAAGTCCGCCATGCCCGAAGGCTACGTCCAGGAGCGCACCATCTTCTTCAAGG
ACGACGGCAACTACAAGACCCGCGCCGAGGTGAAGTTCGAGGGCGACACCCTGGTGAACCGCATCGAGCT
GAAGGGCATCGACTTCAAGGAGGACGGCAACATCCTGGGGCACAAGCTGGAGTACAACTACAACAGCCAC
AACGTCTATATCATGGCCGACAAGCAGAAGAACGGCATCAAGGTGAACTTCAAGATCCGCCACAACATCG
AGGACGGCAGCGTGCAGCTCGCCGACCACTACCAGCAGAACACCCCCATCGGCGACGGCCCCGTGCTGCT
GCCCGACAACCACTACCTGAGCACCCAGTCCGCCCTGAGCAAAGACCCCAACGAGAAGCGCGATCACATG
GTCCTGCTGGAGTTCGTGACCGCCGCCGGGATCACTCTCGGCATGGACGAGCTGTACAAGTAAAGCGGCC
GCGTCGACAATCAACCTCTGGATTACAAAATTTGTGAAAGATTGACTGGTATTCTTAACTATGTTGCTCC
TTTTACGCTATGTGGATACGCTGCTTTAATGCCTTTGTATCATGCTATTGCTTCCCGTATGGCTTTCATT
TTCTCCTCCTTGTATAAATCCTGGTTGCTGTCTCTTTATGAGGAGTTGTGGCCCGTTGTCAGGCAACGTG
GCGTGGTGTGCACTGTGTTTGCTGACGCAACCCCCACTGGTTGGGGCATTGCCACCACCTGTCAGCTCCT
TTCCGGGACTTTCGCTTTCCCCCTCCCTATTGCCACGGCGGAACTCATCGCCGCCTGCCTTGCCCGCTGC
TGGACAGGGGCTCGGCTGTTGGGCACTGACAATTCCGTGGTGTTGTCGGGGAAGCTGACGTCCTTTCCAT
GGCTGCTCGCCTGTGTTGCCACCTGGATTCTGCGCGGGACGTCCTTCTGCTACGTCCCTTCGGCCCTCAA
TCCAGCGGACCTTCCTTCCCGCGGCCTGCTGCCGGCTCTGCGGCCTCTTCCGCGTCTTCGCCTTCGCCCT
CAGACGAGTCGGATCTCCCTTTGGGCCGCCTCCCCGCCTGGAATTCGAGCTCGGTACCTTTAAGACCAAT
GACTTACAAGGCAGCTGTAGATCTTAGCCACTTTTTAAAAGAAAAGGGGGGACTGGAAGGGCTAATTCAC
TCCCAACGAAGACAAGATGTGATCCCCCTAGAGGGACAGCCCCCCCCCAAAGCCCCCAGGGATGTAATTA
CGTCCCTCCCCCGCTAGGGGGCAGCAGCGAGCCGCCCGGGGCTCCGCTCCGGTCCGGCGCTCCCCCCGCA
TCCCCGAGCCGGCAGCGTGCGGGGACAGCCCGGGCACGGGGAAGGTGGCACGGGATCGCTTTCCTCTGAA
CGCTTCTCGCTGCTCTTTGAGCCTGCAGACACCTGGGGGATACGGGGAAAAAGCTTTTCTAGTGGAATAA
CTTCGTATAGCATACATTATACGAAGTTATGCTGCTTTTTGCTTGTACTGGGTCTCTCTGGTTAGACCAG
ATCTGAGCCTGGGAGCTCTCTGGCTAACTAGGGAACCCACTGCTTAAGCCTCAATAAAGCTTGCCTTGAG
TGCTTCAAGTAGTGTGTGCCCGTCTGTTGTGTGACTCTGGTAACTAGAGATCCCTCAGACCCTTTTAGTC
AGTGTGGAAAATCTCTAGCAGCATCTAGAGCGGCCAAACTTGCAAAGAAATGAATATCAGAGAGTGAGAG
GAACTTGTTTATTGCAGCTTATAATGGTTACAAATAAAGCAATAGCATCACAAATTTCACAAATAAAGCA
TTTTTTTCACTGCATTCTAGTTGTGGTTTGTCCAAACTCATCAATGTATCTTATCATGTCTGGCTCTAGC
TATCCCGCCCCTAACTCCGCCCAGTTCCGCCCATTCTCCGCCCCATGGCTGACTAATTTTTTTTATTTAT
GCAGAGGCCGAGGCCGCCTCGGCCTCTGAGCTATTCCAGAAGTAGTGAGGAGGCTTTTTTGGAGGCCTAG
GCTTTTGCGTCGAGACGTACCCAATTCGCCCTATAGTGAGTCGTATTACGCGCGCTCACTGGCCGTCGTT
TTACAACGTCGTGACTGGGAAAACCCTGGCGTTACCCAACTTAATCGCCTTGCAGCACATCCCCCTTTCG
CCAGCTGGCGTAATAGCGAAGAGGCCCGCACCGATCGCCCTTCCCAACAGTTGCGCAGCCTGAATGGCGA
ATGGCGCG
[124 nt withheld, positions 9109-9232]
C
[91 nt withheld, positions 9234-9324]
A
[49 nt withheld, positions 9326-9374]
CCTTTGACGTTGGAGTCCACGTTCTTT
[37 nt withheld, positions 9402-9438]
ACCCTATCTCGGTCTATTCTTTTGATTTATAAGGGATTTTGCCGATTTCGGCCTATTGGTTAAAAAATGA
GCTGATTTAACAAAAATTTAACGCGAATTTTAACAAAATATTAACGTTTACAATTTCCCAGGTGGCACTT
TTCGGGGAAATGTGCGCGGAACCCCTATTTGTTTATTTTTCTAAATACATTCAAATATGTATCCGCTCAT
GAGACAATAACCCTGATAAATGCTTCAATAATATTGAAAAAGGAAGAGTATGAGTATTCAACATTTCCGT
GTCGCCCTTATTCCCTTTTTTGCGGCATTTTGCCTTCCTGTTTTTGCTCACCCAGAAACGCTGGTGAAAG
TAAAAGATGCTGAAGATCAGTTGGGTGCACGAGTGGGTTACATCGAACTGGATCTCAACAGCGGTAAGAT
CCTTGAGAGTTTTCGCCCCGAAGAACGTTTTCCAATGATGAGCACTTTTAAAGTTCTGCTATGTGGCGCG
GTATTATCCCGTATTGACGCCGGGCAAGAGCAACTCGGTCGCCGCATACACTATTCTCAGAATGACTTGG
TTGAGTACTCACCAGTCACAGAAAAGCATCTTACGGATGGCATGACAGTAAGAGAATTATGCAGTGCTGC
CATAACCATGAGTGATAACACTGCGGCCAACTTACTTCTGACAACGATCGGAGGACCGAAGGAGCTAACC
GCTTTTTTGCACAACATGGGGGATCATGTAACTCGCCTTGATCGTTGGGAACCGGAGCTGAATGAAGCCA
TACCAAACGACGAGCGTGACACCACGATGCCTGTAGCAATGGCAACAACGTTGCGCAAACTATTAACTGG
CGAACTACTTACTCTAGCTTCCCGGCAACAATTAATAGACTGGATGGAGGCGGATAAAGTTGCAGGACCA
CTTCTGCGCTCGGCCCTTCCGGCTGGCTGGTTTATTGCTGATAAATCTGGAGCCGGTGAGCGTGGGTCTC
GCGGTATCATTGCAGCACTGGGGCCAGATGGTAAGCCCTCCCGTATCGTAGTTATCTACACGACGGGGAG
TCAGGCAACTATGGATGAACGAAATAGACAGATCGCTGAGATAGGTGCCTCACTGATTAAGCATTGGTAA
CTGTCAGACCAAGTTTACTCATATATACTTTAGATTGATTTAAAACTTCATTTTTAATTTAAAAGGATCT
AGGTGAAGATCCTTTTTGATAATCTCATGACCAAAATCCCTTAACGTGAGTTTTCGTTCCACTGAGCGTC
AGACCCCGTAGAAAAGATCAAAGGATCTTCTTGAGATCCTTTTTTTCTGCGCGTAATCTGCTGCTTGCAA
ACAAAAAAACCACCGCTACCAGCGGTGGTTTGTTTGCCGGATCAAGAGCTACCAACTCTTTTTCCGAAGG
TAACTGGCTTCAGCAGAGCGCAGATACCAAATACTGTCCTTCTAGTGTAGCCGTAGTTAGGCCACCACTT
CAAGAACTCTGTAGCACCGCCTACATACCTCGCTCTGCTAATCCTGTTACCAGTGGCTGCTGCCAGTGGC
GATAAGTCGTGTCTTACCGGGTTGGACTCAAGACGATAGTTACCGGATAAGGCGCAGCGGTCGGGCTGAA
CGGGGGGTTCGTGCACACAGCCCAGCTTGGAGCGAACGACCTACACCGAACTGAGATACCTACAGCGTGA
GCTATGAGAAAGCGCCACGCTTCCCGAAGGGAGAAAGGCGGACAGGTATCCGGTAAGCGGCAGGGTCGGA
ACAGGAGAGCGCACGAGGGAGCTTCCAGGGGGAAACGCCTGGTATCTTTATAGTCCTGTCGGGTTTCGCC
ACCTCTGACTTGAGCGTCGATTTTTGTGATGCTCGTCAGGGGGGCGGAGCCTATGGAAAAACGCCAGCAA
CGCGGCCTTTTTACGGTTCCTGGCCTTTTGCTGGCCTTTTGCTCACATGTTCTTTCCTGCGTTATCCCCT
GATTCTGTGGATAACCGTATTACCGCCTTTGAGTGAGCTGATACCGCTCGCCGCAGCCGAACGACCGAGC
GCAGCGAGTCAGTGAGCGAGGAAGCGGAAGAGCGCCCAATACGCAAACCGCCTCTCCCCGCGCGTTGGCC
GATTCATTAATGCAGCTGGCACGACAGGTTTCCCGACTGGAAAGCGGGCAGTGAGCGCAACGCAATTAAT
GTGAGTTAGCTCACTCATTAGGCACCCCAGGCTTTACACTTTATGCTTCCGGCTCGTATGTTGTGTGGAA
TTGTGAGCGGATAACAATTTCACACAGGAAACAGCTATGACCATGATTACGCCAAGCGCGCAATTAACCC
TCACTAAAGGGAACAAAAGCTGGAGCTGCA
