Features (pLannotate 1.2.2; 26 found; start..end, strand, type, name):
    277..865     +  misc_feature   WPRE: woodchuck hepatitis virus posttranscriptional regulatory element
    882..992     +  CDS            nef (fragment): NEF_HV1LA - Experimental evidence at protein level: Swiss-Prot protein existence level 1. Extracellular Nef protein targets CD4(+) T-lymphocytes for apoptosis by interacting with CXCR4 surface receptors. From Human immunodeficiency virus type 1 group M subtype B (isolate Lai) (HIV-1).
   1246..1279    +  protein_bind   loxP: Cre-mediated recombination occurs in the 8-bp core sequence (GCATACAT). Cre recombinase
   1299..1479    +  LTR            5' LTR (truncated): truncated 5' long terminal repeat (LTR) from HIV-1
   1531..1652    +  polyA_signal   SV40 poly(A) signal: SV40 polyadenylation signal
   1692..1827    +  rep_origin     SV40 ori: SV40 origin of replication
   1848..1866    -  promoter       T7 promoter: promoter for bacteriophage T7 RNA polymerase
   1874..2029    +  CDS            lacZα (fragment): LacZα fragment of β-galactosidase; lacZ fragment
   2034..2462    +  rep_origin     f1 ori (sequence partly withheld): f1 bacteriophage origin of replication; arrow indicates direction of (+) strand synthesis
   2515..2619    +  promoter       AmpR promoter: bla
   2620..3480    +  CDS            AmpR: β-lactamase; bla; confers resistance to ampicillin, carbenicillin, and related antibiotics
   3651..4239    +  rep_origin     ori: high-copy-number ColE1/pMB1/pBR322/pUC origin of replication
   4422..4514    +  CDS            lacI (fragment): lac repressor; lacI; The lac repressor binds to the lac operator to inhibit transcription in E. coli. This inhibition can be relieved by adding lactose or isopropyl-β-D-thiogalactopyranoside (IPTG).
   4527..4548    +  protein_bind   CAP binding site: CAP binding activates transcription in the presence of cAMP. E. coli catabolite activator protein
   4563..4593    +  promoter       lac promoter: promoter for the E. coli lac operon
   4597..4619    +  protein_bind   lac operator (fragment): The lac repressor binds to the lac operator to inhibit transcription in E. coli. This inhibition can be relieved by adding lactose or isopropyl-β-D-thiogalactopyranoside (IPTG). lac repressor encoded by lacI
   4662..4680    +  promoter       T3 promoter: promoter for bacteriophage T3 RNA polymerase
   4708..4934    +  promoter       RSV promoter: Rous sarcoma virus enhancer/promoter
   4935..5115    +  LTR            5' LTR (truncated): truncated 5' long terminal repeat (LTR) from HIV-1
   5162..5287    +  misc_feature   HIV-1 Ψ: packaging signal of human immunodeficiency virus type 1
   5271..5634    +  CDS            HIV-1 gag (fragment): gag protein from human immunodeficiency virus 1; gag
   5780..6013    +  misc_feature   RRE: The Rev response element (RRE) of HIV-1 allows for Rev-dependent mRNA export from the nucleus to the cytoplasm.
   6390..6490    +  CDS            Rev (fragment): human immunodeficiency virus 1 (HIV-1) Rev protein; rev; enhances nuclear export of unspliced and incompletely spliced viral mRNAs
   9835..9952    +  misc_feature   cPPT/CTS: central polypurine tract and central termination sequence of HIV-1
   9970..10027   -  misc_feature   MCS (fragment): pBluescript multiple cloning site
  11326..261     +  CDS            EGFP (across the origin): the original enhanced GFP (Yang et al., 1996) mammalian codon-optimized
>Addgene plasmid #114313 | RIX-F2Oct4F3-GFP | addgene full sequence | sequence record 218635 | Addgene NGS Result
ATGGCCGACAAGCAGAAGAACGGCATCAAGGTGAACTTCAAGATCCGCCACAACATCGAGGACGGCAGCG
TGCAGCTCGCCGACCACTACCAGCAGAACACCCCCATCGGCGACGGCCCCGTGCTGCTGCCCGACAACCA
CTACCTGAGCACCCAGTCCGCCCTGAGCAAAGACCCCAACGAGAAGCGCGATCACATGGTCCTGCTGGAG
TTCGTGACCGCCGCCGGGATCACTCTCGGCATGGACGAGCTGTACAAGTAAAGCGGCCGCGTCGACAATC
AACCTCTGGATTACAAAATTTGTGAAAGATTGACTGGTATTCTTAACTATGTTGCTCCTTTTACGCTATG
TGGATACGCTGCTTTAATGCCTTTGTATCATGCTATTGCTTCCCGTATGGCTTTCATTTTCTCCTCCTTG
TATAAATCCTGGTTGCTGTCTCTTTATGAGGAGTTGTGGCCCGTTGTCAGGCAACGTGGCGTGGTGTGCA
CTGTGTTTGCTGACGCAACCCCCACTGGTTGGGGCATTGCCACCACCTGTCAGCTCCTTTCCGGGACTTT
CGCTTTCCCCCTCCCTATTGCCACGGCGGAACTCATCGCCGCCTGCCTTGCCCGCTGCTGGACAGGGGCT
CGGCTGTTGGGCACTGACAATTCCGTGGTGTTGTCGGGGAAGCTGACGTCCTTTCCATGGCTGCTCGCCT
GTGTTGCCACCTGGATTCTGCGCGGGACGTCCTTCTGCTACGTCCCTTCGGCCCTCAATCCAGCGGACCT
TCCTTCCCGCGGCCTGCTGCCGGCTCTGCGGCCTCTTCCGCGTCTTCGCCTTCGCCCTCAGACGAGTCGG
ATCTCCCTTTGGGCCGCCTCCCCGCCTGGAATTCGAGCTCGGTACCTTTAAGACCAATGACTTACAAGGC
AGCTGTAGATCTTAGCCACTTTTTAAAAGAAAAGGGGGGACTGGAAGGGCTAATTCACTCCCAACGAAGA
CAAGATGTGATCCTCCTAGAGGGACAGCCCCCCCCCAAAGCCCCCAGGGATGTAATTACGTCCCTCCCCC
GCTAGGGGGCAGCAGCGAGCCGCCCGGGGCTCCGCTCCGGTCCGGCGCTCCCCCCGCATCCCCGAGCCGG
CAGCGTGCGGGGACAGCCCGGGCACGGGGAAGGTGGCACGGGATCGCTTTCCTCTGAACGCTTCTCGCTG
CTCTTTGAGCCTGCAGACACCTGGGGGGATACGGGGAAAAAGCTTTTCTAGTGGAATAACTTCGTATAGC
ATACATTATACGAAGTTATGCTGCTTTTTGCTTGTACTGGGTCTCTCTGGTTAGACCAGATCTGAGCCTG
GGAGCTCTCTGGCTAACTAGGGAACCCACTGCTTAAGCCTCAATAAAGCTTGCCTTGAGTGCTTCAAGTA
GTGTGTGCCCGTCTGTTGTGTGACTCTGGTAACTAGAGATCCCTCAGACCCTTTTAGTCAGTGTGGAAAA
TCTCTAGCAGCATCTAGAGCGGCCAAACTTGCAAAGAAATGAATATCAGAGAGTGAGAGGAACTTGTTTA
TTGCAGCTTATAATGGTTACAAATAAAGCAATAGCATCACAAATTTCACAAATAAAGCATTTTTTTCACT
GCATTCTAGTTGTGGTTTGTCCAAACTCATCAATGTATCTTATCATGTCTGGCTCTAGCTATCCCGCCCC
TAACTCCGCCCATCCCGCCCCTAACTCCGCCCAGTTCCGCCCATTCTCCGCCCCATGGCTGACTAATTTT
TTTTATTTATGCAGAGGCCGAGGCCGCCTCGGCCTCTGAGCTATTCCAGAAGTAGTGAGGAGGCTTTTTT
GGAGGCCTAGGGACGTACCCAATTCGCCCTATAGTGAGTCGTATTACGCGCGCTCACTGGCCGTCGTTTT
ACAACGTCGTGACTGGGAAAACCCTGGCGTTACCCAACTTAATCGCCTTGCAGCACATCCCCCTTTCGCC
AGCTGGCGTAATAGCGAAGAGGCCCGCACCGATCGCCCTTCCCAACAGTTGCGCAGCCTGAATGGCGAAT
GGG
[124 nt withheld, positions 2034-2157]
C
[91 nt withheld, positions 2159-2249]
A
[49 nt withheld, positions 2251-2299]
CCTTTGACGTTGGAGTCCACGTTCTTT
[37 nt withheld, positions 2327-2363]
ACCCTATCTCGGTCTATTCTTTTGATTTATAAGGGATTTTGCCGATTTCGGCCTATTGGTTAAAAAATGA
GCTGATTTAACAAAAATTTAACGCGAATTTTAACAAAATATTAACGCTTACAATTTAGGTGGCACTTTTC
GGGGAAATGTGCGCGGAACCCCTATTTGTTTATTTTTCTAAATACATTCAAATATGTATCCGCTCATGAG
ACAATAACCCTGATAAATGCTTCAATAATATTGAAAAAGGAAGAGTATGAGTATTCAACATTTCCGTGTC
GCCCTTATTCCCTTTTTTGCGGCATTTTGCCTTCCTGTTTTTGCTCACCCAGAAACGCTGGTGAAAGTAA
AAGATGCTGAAGATCAGTTGGGTGCACGAGTGGGTTACATCGAACTGGATCTCAACAGCGGTAAGATCCT
TGAGAGTTTTCGCCCCGAAGAACGTTTTCCAATGATGAGCACTTTTAAAGTTCTGCTATGTGGCGCGGTA
TTATCCCGTATTGACGCCGGGCAAGAGCAACTCGGTCGCCGCATACACTATTCTCAGAATGACTTGGTTG
AGTACTCACCAGTCACAGAAAAGCATCTTACGGATGGCATGACAGTAAGAGAATTATGCAGTGCTGCCAT
AACCATGAGTGATAACACTGCGGCCAACTTACTTCTGACAACGATCGGAGGACCGAAGGAGCTAACCGCT
TTTTTGCACAACATGGGGGATCATGTAACTCGCCTTGATCGTTGGGAACCGGAGCTGAATGAAGCCATAC
CAAACGACGAGCGTGACACCACGATGCCTGTAGCAATGGCAACAACGTTGCGCAAACTATTAACTGGCGA
ACTACTTACTCTAGCTTCCCGGCAACAATTAATAGACTGGATGGAGGCGGATAAAGTTGCAGGACCACTT
CTGCGCTCGGCCCTTCCGGCTGGCTGGTTTATTGCTGATAAATCTGGAGCCGGTGAGCGTGGGTCTCGCG
GTATCATTGCAGCACTGGGGCCAGATGGTAAGCCCTCCCGTATCGTAGTTATCTACACGACGGGGAGTCA
GGCAACTATGGATGAACGAAATAGACAGATCGCTGAGATAGGTGCCTCACTGATTAAGCATTGGTAACTG
TCAGACCAAGTTTACTCATATATACTTTAGATTGATTTAAAACTTCATTTTTAATTTAAAAGGATCTAGG
TGAAGATCCTTTTTGATAATCTCATGACCAAAATCCCTTAACGTGAGTTTTCGTTCCACTGAGCGTCAGA
CCCCGTAGAAAAGATCAAAGGATCTTCTTGAGATCCTTTTTTTCTGCGCGTAATCTGCTGCTTGCAAACA
AAAAAACCACCGCTACCAGCGGTGGTTTGTTTGCCGGATCAAGAGCTACCAACTCTTTTTCCGAAGGTAA
CTGGCTTCAGCAGAGCGCAGATACCAAATACTGTTCTTCTAGTGTAGCCGTAGTTAGGCCACCACTTCAA
GAACTCTGTAGCACCGCCTACATACCTCGCTCTGCTAATCCTGTTACCAGTGGCTGCTGCCAGTGGCGAT
AAGTCGTGTCTTACCGGGTTGGACTCAAGACGATAGTTACCGGATAAGGCGCAGCGGTCGGGCTGAACGG
GGGGTTCGTGCACACAGCCCAGCTTGGAGCGAACGACCTACACCGAACTGAGATACCTACAGCGTGAGCT
ATGAGAAAGCGCCACGCTTCCCGAAGGGAGAAAGGCGGACAGGTATCCGGTAAGCGGCAGGGTCGGAACA
GGAGAGCGCACGAGGGAGCTTCCAGGGGGAAACGCCTGGTATCTTTATAGTCCTGTCGGGTTTCGCCACC
TCTGACTTGAGCGTCGATTTTTGTGATGCTCGTCAGGGGGGCGGAGCCTATGGAAAAACGCCAGCAACGC
GGCCTTTTTACGGTTCCTGGCCTTTTGCTGGCCTTTTGCTCACATGTTCTTTCCTGCGTTATCCCCTGAT
TCTGTGGATAACCGTATTACCGCCTTTGAGTGAGCTGATACCGCTCGCCGCAGCCGAACGACCGAGCGCA
GCGAGTCAGTGAGCGAGGAAGCGGAAGAGCGCCCAATACGCAAACCGCCTCTCCCCGCGCGTTGGCCGAT
TCATTAATGCAGCTGGCACGACAGGTTTCCCGACTGGAAAGCGGGCAGTGAGCGCAACGCAATTAATGTG
AGTTAGCTCACTCATTAGGCACCCCAGGCTTTACACTTTATGCTTCCGGCTCGTATGTTGTGTGGAATTG
TGAGCGGATAACAATTTCACACAGGAAACAGCTATGACCATGATTACGCCAAGCGCGCAATTAACCCTCA
CTAAAGGGAACAAAAGCTGGAGCTGCAAGCTTAATGTAGTCTTATGCAATACTCTTGTAGTCTTGCAACA
TGGTAACGATGAGTTAGCAACATGCCTTACAAGGAGAGAAAAAGCACCGTGCATGCCGATTGGTGGAAGT
AAGGTGGTACGATCGTGCCTTATTAGGAAGGCAACAGACGGGTCTGACATGGATTGGACGAACCACTGAA
TTGCCGCATTGCAGAGATATTGTATTTAAGTGCCTAGCTCGATACATAAACGGGTCTCTCTGGTTAGACC
AGATCTGAGCCTGGGAGCTCTCTGGCTAACTAGGGAACCCACTGCTTAAGCCTCAATAAAGCTTGCCTTG
AGTGCTTCAAGTAGTGTGTGCCCGTCTGTTGTGTGACTCTGGTAACTAGAGATCCCTCAGACCCTTTTAG
TCAGTGTGGAAAATCTCTAGCAGTGGCGCCCGAACAGGGACTTGAAAGCGAAAGGGAAACCAGAGGAGCT
CTCTCGACGCAGGACTCGGCTTGCTGAAGCGCGCACGGCAAGAGGCGAGGGGCGGCGACTGGTGAGTACG
CCAAAAATTTTGACTAGCGGAGGCTAGAAGGAGAGAGATGGGTGCGAGAGCGTCAGTATTAAGCGGGGGA
GAATTAGATCGCGATGGGAAAAAATTCGGTTAAGGCCAGGGGGAAAGAAAAAATATAAATTAAAACATAT
AGTATGGGCAAGCAGGGAGCTAGAACGATTCGCAGTTAATCCTGGCCTGTTAGAAACATCAGAAGGCTGT
AGACAAATACTGGGACAGCTACAACCATCCCTTCAGACAGGATCAGAAGAACTTAGATCATTATATAATA
CAGTAGCAACCCTCTATTGTGTGCATCAAAGGATAGAGATAAAAGACACCAAGGAAGCTTTAGACAAGAT
AGAGGAAGAGCAAAACAAAAGTAAGACCACCGCACAGCAAGCGGCCGCTGATCTTCAGACCTGGAGGAGG
AGATATGAGGGACAATTGGAGAAGTGAATTATATAAATATAAAGTAGTAAAAATTGAACCATTAGGAGTA
GCACCCACCAAGGCAAAGAGAAGAGTGGTGCAGAGAGAAAAAAGAGCAGTGGGAATAGGAGCTTTGTTCC
TTGGGTTCTTGGGAGCAGCAGGAAGCACTATGGGCGCAGCGTCAATGACGCTGACGGTACAGGCCAGACA
ATTATTGTCTGGTATAGTGCAGCAGCAGAACAATTTGCTGAGGGCTATTGAGGCGCAACAGCATCTGTTG
CAACTCACAGTCTGGGGCATCAAGCAGCTCCAGGCAAGAATCCTGGCTGTGGAAAGATACCTAAAGGATC
AACAGCTCCTGGGGATTTGGGGTTGCTCTGGAAAACTCATTTGCACCACTGCTGTGCCTTGGAATGCTAG
TTGGAGTAATAAATCTCTGGAACAGATTTGGAATCACACGACCTGGATGGAGTGGGACAGAGAAATTAAC
AATTACACAAGCTTAATACACTCCTTAATTGAAGAATCGCAAAACCAGCAAGAAAAGAATGAACAAGAAT
TATTGGAATTAGATAAATGGGCAAGTTTGTGGAATTGGTTTAACATAACAAATTGGCTGTGGTATATAAA
ATTATTCATAATGATAGTAGGAGGCTTGGTAGGTTTAAGAATAGTTTTTGCTGTACTTTCTATAGTGAAT
AGAGTTAGGCAGGGATATTCACCATTATCGTTTCAGACCCACCTCCCAACCCCGAGGGGACCCGACAGGC
CCGAAGGAATAGAAGAAGAAGGTGGAGAGAGAGACAGAGACAGATCCATTCGATTAGTGAACGGATCTCG
ACGGTATCGGTTGATCCCATTACTGGCCTGGTGCTTAGTTATCTTTGCAAGAGAATAGCCCTCAGAGTGC
CTGTCTGCAAGGGATGGTGTTTGTCTGTCTGCTCCTACACCATGCTCTGAACGAAGGCCCCAGGGTGAAT
CACACAGCCTCAAAAAGCCCAGAGCACCCCACAGTGTACATAGCCAGGACAGAGTTCTGAGCCTGGGCCC
AGCCCGCCTGAGCTGTTGGCTAGGGTCAGTGGCTCTAGGTGCCCTGGGGGGCGGGGGTGTCTCTTGATGG
TAGTCTTCATCAGGTAGAGATGGAACCTTTCTCTATAAAACAAGCTGCCCTTGAACTCCTGATAATTCTC
CTGCCTCAGCTTCATCGACTTCACCAAATTCACCCTGAGACTTTGAAAAAAAAATTGCGTTTTATTTTAA
GGGTGTGTATGTACCTACACACAGCTACACATAGCACATGTGTGGAAGTCCCCTCCTTCTACCACATGGG
TCCAAGTCATCCCCCAGGGTGGCTGAGGGGCCATCTCTCTGGCCCTCTCCATGAATCTTCCGTTTCCTCC
ACTCTGTCATGCTCACCTCCCAATTTCTATACATTCATTGTGGAACAGTGCCATAGGTTAGTTGGAAGAC
CTAAATAAAGGCAGCGACTTGGAAGCCGCCAAGTTCACAAAGCTTCCTCAATAGCAGATTAAGGAAGGGC
TAGGACGAGAGGGACCCCTCCCCAACCATCTTCTCTGCCCCCAGGGCAGAGCTATCATGCACCTTTGTTA
TGCATCTGCCGTCTGCCCAGAACTCTCAACCTCCCTGGGGGGAGGGGCAGGGTCGGGCTACAACCTCCCC
ACACCCAGTTCCTCCCAGGGCCAGCCTCTAAGGCCTAGACAGCACTCTCCACCACAGTTCAAGTATGCCT
GCAGCCCAGCAGTCCTGTCTGTATTCAATACCAACCTTGTCTTATGGATTGTGATTTCTCTTTTGGTGAC
TCACTGGCCAGGACAAGAGACATATTCTGAGTCCTTTAACTGCCTAGTGACTGGCTTTGCAACCAGGTTA
GCCCTAAGCGTGCCTAGAGTATAATACAGTCCTTAACAGCAACTTTGTCTGAAGTCCCAAGTCTTCTTAG
AACTAGCTTGAAACAGATGTGCCCTAGCCTGGTCCCGAGCTGTGAGCCTGGTGGCCCTGGAGATGGGACA
GCAGACCTGTTGGCTCATCTGATCCAGTTTCTTGCCTCCTGGGTCTTAGAAAATCATCAGACTAACTTTT
GGGTTTGATTCAAGGGTTCCCTACATAGCCTTAGATGGCTTGGAACTCACTCTGTAGACCAGGCTGGCCT
TGAACTCACAGAGATCCACCAGCCTTTGCTTCCTGAGTGCTAGGATTGAAAATATGTGCCACTCTGCCCC
CTTTAAGAGTCACTTTGGGCCGGGTGCGGTCCCAACTCATGGCTTTAATCCCAGCACTTGGGAGGCAGAG
GCAGGTGGATTTCTGAGTTCCAGGCCAGCCTGGTCTACAGAGTGAGTTCCAGGACAGCCAGGGCTTCACA
GAGAAATCCTGTCTCGAAAAAAAAAAAAAATCTGTCACCCTCTTCTGGTGTCTGAAGTACTTACGTACAA
TAATAAATAAATCTTTTTAAAAAAAAAAAAGAAAGAAAGAAAAACAAACAAAAAAGAGTCACCATGGTAT
CTTAAATACCCCAAATTTGAGCTAAAATTCGTTAACTTGCCACAAACCACCTGTATTTTAGAACCAAGTC
AAGATCTGTCTCGGAGTTCTGTCTGGAGAACCAAAGACAGCAGAGAAGCCCACACGTCCCCAGCCAGAGA
TGGTCCACCAGCATGAAAAGGTATCCTGGGAAGCCAGATGCGGAATGCCACACCTATAATGCCTGCCCTT
GGGCGTTGGAAGTGATAAGAACAAAGGTCCAAGGCTAGGGGCTGGGAAAGAACTCAGCATTTGAGTGTAC
ATTGCTCTTTCAGAGGACCCTTTTAAAATTCTGTTCCTAGCACCCATATTGGGTGGTTTACAGCTAGGAG
AACAGAAATCTCTTGGCTGCTGTGGTCATCTGCAGTTACATGGACACACATATATACACATGATTTTCTT
TTAAAGAGAATTTAAGGCCAGCCTTAAACACAAGAGTCCTCCAGGCCAGCTTGAGCCAGCCTCAGCAGGA
GACCTTGTCTAAAACAAAACAAACAAACAATAGGCGTTGACCCCCACAGCTTTCTTACTGTGAGTTCAGC
CACCTCCTCACAGACTGGGTGATCAGTTAAATGGACTCACGGAGGACACTAGACTAGAGCAGGGAAATCA
CTCGTGTTAGCATCCAGGCTGGGTCTCCCTATGAAGCCATAGGGAGAAATGAGGAGTTTCAGCGACATGA
GCTCAGTCAGGCCTGCCCCAGCCAGGAACAGCTTCCTTGCTGGTTAGCATCCCCCTCCCCCAACCCCAAC
CCCCAGCCGCCCTGGGACCAGCAACGTCTCTTCCCAAATCCAGATGTTCTGGAAGGGAGGAGGTAGTTTC
TCTGGCTGGCATAGATTCCTTAGCTAACTGCATCTCCCTTTCCTTGTCTTGGTTTTCTTGCCTAATCAAA
AAGACTTGCAGGGGGCAGGAGGGGGGGGGGGGGTTGGAGGGGGAGACTTGAGGGGAGGCCTGAGAGGAAC
CTGAGGACAGCTCAGCAAGTAACCACACTTGCTGAGCCTAACGACCATGGATTTGATCCCTGGGGTCCAT
TTCAAAGAAGCATTTGATCTCCAGAGGTTCGATATTGATATTGCACTCAGATACACACACACACACAATA
CAATAAAAATTAAAAGAAAAAACAAAGATCTAGAAGCTGAAGGTAGGAATAGGTCACCAGCAGAACAGAA
GGCTTGCGGAATGTGCCTGCTCCCTTTGAAATAAATGAGTTCTATTTCTCCCTTTTTTTTTTTTTCTTTC
TGAGACAGGGTTTCTCTGTGTAGCCCTGGCTGTCCTGGAACTCACTCTGTAGACCAGGCTGGCCTTGAGC
TCAGAAATCAGCCTGCCCTCTGCTTCCCAAGTGCTGGGATTATAGGCATTCGCCACTACTGCCCGTTTCC
TTTTTTCTTCTGAGACAAATTTACATGTAGCAGAGGCTGCCCCTAAACTCTACGTAGCCAAGAAGGCCCT
TGAACTTCTGATCCTCTTGCCTTCCCAGTTCTGATGAGCAGTGTCCAAATGCCTTTTAGACTTGCAGAAA
TGGCTTCACCACTACACCCAAGGCTGCCCCTGATAACCAGAACCCCACGACATCACTCATTCAAGATAAC
CAGCCACCTTGATCTGCCTTGTAGGTGGAGAGTCTCCCCGCTAGGATCAACTTTTAAAAGAAAAGGGGGG
ATTGGGGGGTACAGTGCAGGGGAAAGAATAGTAGACATAATAGCAACAGACATACAAACTAAAGAATTAC
AAAAACAAATTACAAAAATTCAAAATTTTATCGATCACGAGACTAGCCTCGAGGTCGACGGTATCGATAA
GCTTGATATCGAATTCCTGCAGCCCGGGGGATCCTCAGACTGGGCCCAGAAAACCACTCTAGGGAAGTTC
AGGGTAGGCTCTCTGCACCCCCTCCTCCTAATCCCGTCTCCTTAGTGTCTTTCCGCCAGCACAGGAATGG
GGGAGGGGTGGGTGACGAGGATGAACACCGGAGTCCCTGGAGGAAGGGAAGCAGGGTATCTCCATCTGAG
GCTCTGTCTTTGAGGAGAGGTGGAGAGCTGGGGAAGTCTTGTGTGAGGGGATTGGGGCTCAGGAGGGGGT
TGGGGAGCAGGAAGTTGTCCCCAGGGGAGCCATCCTGGCCCATTCAAGGGTTGAGTACTTGTTTAGGGTT
AGAGCTGCCCCCTCTGGGGACCAGGATTGTCCAGCCAAGGCCATTGTCCTGCCCCCTTCCCCCAGTCCCT
CCCAGGCCCCTTTGAACCTGAAGTCAGATATTTCTTCTCTCTACCCACCTCCCACCCGTTGGGTTTCTCC
ACCCAGGAACTAGGCTGGAAGCCTGGGATGAGGAGGTGGGGGGAGGGAGAACTGAGAATCTTGAGGAAAG
AGGCCCCGGCCTTAACTGTGAGGGGATGGAGCCTGGGTGCAGGTCTTATGGGGGTTGGGGGGTGGTTAGT
GTCTAATCTACCAACCTGGACAACACAAGATGGAATACTGTGCTCTGAAAACGCAGAGCCAGCACTTCTC
TGGGGTCTCTGGGGACATATCTGGTTGGGGCTCGGGGTCCCATGGTGTAGAGCCTCTAAACTCTGGAGGA
CTGGAGGTGCAATGGCTGTCTTGTCCTGGCCTTGGACATGGGCTGAAATACTGGGTTCACCCATATCTAG
GACTCTAGACGGGTGGGTAAGCAAGAACTGAGGAGTGGCCCCAGAAATAATTGGCACACGAACATTCAAT
GGATGTTTTAGGCTCTCCAGAGGATGGCTGAGTGGGCTGTAAGGACAGGCCGAGAGGGTGCAGTGCCAAC
AGGCTTTGTGGTGCGATGGGGCATCCGAGCAACTGGTTTGTGAGGTGTCCGGTGACCCAAGGCAGGGGTG
AGAGGACCTTGAAGGTTGAAAATGAAGGCCTCCTGGGGTCCCGTCCTAAGGGTTGTCCTGTCCAGACGTC
CCCAACCTCCGTCTGGAAGACACAGGCAGATAGCGCTCGCCTCAGTTTCTCCCACCCCCACAGCTCTGCT
CCTCCACCCACCCAGGGGGCGGGGCCAGAGGTCAAGGCTAGAGGGTGGGATTGGGGAGGGAGAGGTGAAA
CCGTCCCTAGGTGAGCCGTCTTTCCACCAGGCCCCCGGCTCGGGGTGCCCACCTTCCCCACCGGTCGCCA
CCATGGTGAGCAAGGGCGAGGAGCTGTTCACCGGGGTGGTGCCCATCCTGGTCGAGCTGGACGGCGACGT
AAACGGCCACAAGTTCAGCGTGTCCGGCGAGGGCGAGGGCGATGCCACCTACGGCAAGCTGACCCTGAAG
TTCATCTGCACCACCGGCAAGCTGCCCGTGCCCTGGCCCACCCTCGTGACCACCCTGACCTACGGCGTGC
AGTGCTTCAGCCGCTACCCCGACCACATGAAGCAGCACGACTTCTTCAAGTCCGCCATGCCCGAAGGCTA
CGTCCAGGAGCGCACCATCTTCTTCAAGGACGACGGCAACTACAAGACCCGCGCCGAGGTGAAGTTCGAG
GGCGACACCCTGGTGAACCGCATCGAGCTGAAGGGCATCGACTTCAAGGAGGACGGCAACATCCTGGGGC
ACAAGCTGGAGTACAACTACAACAGCCACAACGTCTATATC
